>Addgene plasmid #153488 | pPAP001 | addgene full sequence | sequence record 310188 | Addgene NGS Result
GGTCTCAGCTTTCGATTTGTATGTGAAATAGCTGAAATTCGAAAATTTCATTATGGCTGTATCTACTTTA
GCGTATTAGGCATTTGAGCATTGGCTTGAACAATGCGGGCTGTAGTGTGTCACCAAAGAAACCATTCGGG
TTCGGATCTGGAAGTCCTCATCACGTGATGCCGATCTCGTGTATTTTATTTTCAGATAACACCTGAGGAC
TTTTACATTGTCTTCAATACAGGACATGGAGGCCCAGAATACCCTCCTTGACAGTCTTGACGTGCGCAGC
TCAGGGGCATGATGTGACTGTCGCCCGTACATTTAGCCCATACATCCCCATGTATAATCATTTGCATCCA
TACATTTTGATGGCCGCACGGCGCGAAGCAAAAATTACGGCTCCTCGCTGCAGACGTGCGAGCAGGGAAA
CGCTCCCCTCACAGACGCGTTGAATTGTCCCCACGCCGCGCCCCTGTAGAGAAATATAAAAGGTTAGGAT
TTGCCACTGAGGTTCTTCTTTCATATACTTCCTTTTAAAATCTTGCTAGGATACAGTTCTCACATCACAT
CCGAACATAAACAACCATGGGTAAAAAGCCTGAACTCACCGCGACGTCTGTCGAGAAGTTTCTGATCGAA
AAGTTCGACAGCGTCTCCGACCTGATGCAGCTCTCGGAGGGCGAAGAATCTCGTGCTTTCAGCTTCGATG
TAGGAGGGCGTGGATATGTCCTGCGGGTAAATAGCTGCGCCGATGGTTTCTACAAAGATCGTTATGTTTA
TCGGCACTTTGCATCGGCCGCGCTCCCGATTCCGGAAGTGCTTGACATTGGGGAATTCAGCGAGAGCCTG
ACCTATTGCATCTCCCGCCGTGCACAGGGTGTCACGTTGCAAGACCTCCCTGAAACCGAACTGCCCGCTG
TTCTGCAGCCGGTCGCGGAGGCCATGGATGCGATCGCTGCGGCCGATCTTAGCCAGACGAGCGGGTTCGG
CCCATTCGGACCGCAAGGAATCGGTCAATACACTACATGGCGTGATTTCATATGCGCGATTGCTGATCCC
CATGTGTATCACTGGCAAACTGTGATGGACGACACCGTCAGTGCGTCCGTCGCGCAGGCTCTCGATGAGC
TGATGCTTTGGGCCGAGGACTGCCCCGAAGTCCGGCACCTCGTGCACGCGGATTTCGGCTCCAACAATGT
CCTGACGGACAATGGCCGCATAACAGCGGTCATTGACTGGAGCGAGGCGATGTTCGGGGATTCCCAATAC
GAGGTCGCCAACATCTTCTTCTGGAGGCCGTGGTTGGCTTGTATGGAGCAGCAGACGCGCTACTTCGAGC
GGAGGCATCCGGAGCTTGCAGGATCGCCGCGGCTCCGGGCGTATATGCTCCGCATTGGTCTTGACCAACT
CTATCAGAGCTTGGTTGACGGCAATTTCGATGATGCAGCTTGGGCGCAGGGTCGATGCGACGCAATCGTC
CGATCCGGAGCCGGGACTGTCGGGCGTACACAAATCGCCCGCAGAAGCGCGGCCGTCTGGACCGATGGCT
GTGTAGAAGTACTCGCCGATAGTGGAAACCGACGCCCCAGCACTCGTCCGAGGGCAAAGGAATAATCAGT
ACTGACAATAAAAAGATTCTTGTTTTCAAGAACTTGTCATTTGTATAGTTTTTTTATATTGTAGTTGTTC
TATTTTAATCAAATGTTAGCGTGATTTATATTTTTTTTCGCCTCGACATCATCTGCCCAGATGCGAAGTT
AAGTGCGCAGAAAGTAATATCATGCGTCAATCGTATGTGAATGCTGGTCGCTATACTGGGAGTTCAACAT
CTTTGGATAATATCAGAATGAGAAAGAACAGATACGCAGTACGTTTTTTGGTGAGCTCTTTGCACTTCTT
TAGTTCTTTCCATCAATATCAGTTGCTTATGCACTTATGACTAATATTGATGTTTAACTTCAATATCTTT
AAACTTTTGTTCTTCCCGACGTTCATTAAGAATACTAATACACTTTAATAATTAGTTTAATATTTGTTTC
TATATAATGACATTTAATTAAAAAAGATAAAATATAAAAACATCATAATAACTCACCAGAGGTTAAGAAC
AAAAAAACAAATTAGATATCTGCTAATCCAATATAGTTAAATCAATCTTTCCTTGGTATAATGGGTATAT
TACATATATTTCAAGGACCGACACTCCTACCAAATATCTAAAATTTACCATATTAACATAACATGTATAT
AAACGTCAAATCATAATCAGCACTACCGAATTTTTCTAAATACATTCAAATATGTATCCGCTCATGAGAC
AATAACCCTGATAAATGCTTCAATAATATTGAAAAAGGAAGAGTATGAGTATTCAACATTTCCGTGTCGC
CCTTATTCCCTTTTTTGCGGCATTTTGCCTTCCTGTTTTTGCTCACCCAGAAACGCTGGTGAAAGTAAAA
GATGCTGAAGATCAGTTGGGTGCACGAGTGGGTTACATCGAACTGGATCTCAACAGCGGTAAGATCCTTG
AGAGTTTTCGCCCCGAAGAACGTTTTCCAATGATGAGCACTTTTAAAGTTCTGCTATGTGGCGCGGTATT
ATCCCGTATTGACGCCGGGCAAGAGCAACTCGGTCGCCGCATACACTATTCTCAGAATGACTTGGTTGAG
TACTCACCAGTCACAGAAAAGCATCTTACGGATGGCATGACAGTAAGAGAATTATGCAGTGCTGCCATAA
CCATGAGTGATAACACTGCGGCCAACTTACTTCTGACAACGATCGGAGGACCGAAGGAGCTAACCGCTTT
TTTGCACAACATGGGGGATCATGTAACTCGCCTTGATCGTTGGGAACCGGAGCTGAATGAAGCCATACCA
AACGACGAGCGTGACACCACGATGCCTGTAGCAATGGCAACAACGTTGCGCAAACTATTAACTGGCGAAC
TACTTACTCTAGCTTCCCGGCAACAATTAATAGACTGGATGGAGGCGGATAAAGTTGCAGGACCACTTCT
GCGCTCGGCCCTTCCGGCTGGCTGGTTTATTGCTGATAAATCTGGAGCCGGTGAGCGTGGTTCTCGCGGT
ATCATTGCAGCACTGGGGCCAGATGGTAAGCCCTCCCGTATCGTAGTTATCTACACGACGGGGAGTCAGG
CAACTATGGATGAACGAAATAGACAGATCGCTGAGATAGGTGCCTCACTGATTAAGCATTGGTAATTTCG
CGTATCCAACGGCTGCCCAGGCAGCCGTTTTTATTCCTGTCAGACCAAGTTTACTCATATATACTTTAGA
TTGATTTAAAACTTCATTTTTAATTTAAAAGGATCTAGGTGAAGATCCTTTTTGATAATCTCATGACCAA
AATCCCTTAACGTGAGTTTTCGTTCCACTGAGCGTCAGACCCCGTAGAAAAGATCAAAGGATCTTCTTGA
GATCCTTTTTTTCTGCGCGTAATCTGCTGCTTGCAAACAAAAAAACCACCGCTACCAGCGGTGGTTTGTT
TGCCGGATCAAGAGCTACCAACTCTTTTTCCGAAGGTAACTGGCTTCAGCAGAGCGCAGATACCAAATAC
TGTTCTTCTAGTGTAGCCGTAGTTAGGCCACCACTTCAAGAACTCTGTAGCACCGCCTACATACCTCGCT
CTGCTAATCCTGTTACCAGTGGCTGCTGCCAGTGGCGATAAGTCGTGTCTTACCGGGTTGGACTCAAGAC
GATAGTTACCGGATAAGGCGCAGCGGTCGGGCTGAACGGGGGGTTCGTGCACACAGCCCAGCTTGGAGCG
AACGACCTACACCGAACTGAGATACCTACAGCGTGAGCTATGAGAAAGCGCCACGCTTCCCGAAGGGAGA
AAGGCGGACAGGTATCCGGTAAGCGGCAGGGTCGGAACAGGAGAGCGCACGAGGGAGCTTCCAGGGGGAA
ACGCCTGGTATCTTTATAGTCCTGTCGGGTTTCGCCACCTCTGACTTGAGCGTCGATTTTTGTGATGCTC
GTCAGGGGGGCGGAGCCTATGGAAAAACGCCAGCAACGCGGCCTTTTTACGGTTCCTGCCTTTTTCAATG
GGTAATAACTGATATAATTAAATTGAACGGAAGACAAAACGGATCCTTTTTTGTAGAAATGTCTTGGTGT
CCTCGTCCAATCAGGTAGCCATCTCTGAAATATCTGGCTCCGTTGCAACTCCGAACGACCTGCTGGCAAC
GTAAAATTCTCCGGGGTAAAACTTAAATGTGGAGTAATGGAACCAGAAACGTCTCTTCCCTTCTCTCTCC
TTCCACCGCCCGTTACCGTCCCTAGGAAATTTTACTCTGCTGGAGAGCTTCTTCTACGGCCCCCTTGCAG
CAATGCTCTTCCCAGCATTACGTTGCGGGTAAAACGGAGGTCGTGTACCCGACCTAGCAGCCCAGGGATG
GAAAAGTCCCGGCCGTCGCTGGCAATAATAGCGGGCGGACGCATGTCATGAGATTATTGGAAACCACCAG
AATCGAATATAAAAGGCGAACACCTTTCCCAATTTTGGTTTCTCCTGACCCAAAGACTTTAAATTTAATT
TATTTGTCCCTATTTCAATCAATTGAACAACTATCAAAACACAAAATGTGAGACCGCAGCTGGCACGACA
GGTTTCCCGACTGGAAAGCGGGCAGTGAGCGCAACGCAATTAATGTGAGTTAGCTCACTCATTAGGCACC
CCAGGCTTTACACTTTATGCTTCCGGCTCGTATGTTGTGTGGAATTGTGAGCGGATAACAATTTCACACA
GGAAACAGCTATGACCATGATTACGCCAAGCTTGCATGCCTGCAGGTCGACTCTAGAGGATCCCCGGGTA
CCGAGCTCGAATTCACTGGCCGTCGTTTTACAACGTCGTGACTGGGAAAACCCTGGCGTTACCCAACTTA
ATCGCCTTGCAGCACATCCCCCTTTCGCCAGCTGGCGTAATAGCGAAGAGGCCCGCACCGATCGCCCTTC
CCAACAGTTGCGCAGCCTGAATGGCGAATGGCGCCTGATGCGGTATTTTCTCCTTACGCATCTGTGCGGT
ATTTCACACCGCATATGGTGCACTCTCAGTACAATCTGCTCTGATGCCGCATAGTTAAGCCAGCCCCGAC
ACCCGCCAACACCCGCTGACGCGCCCTGACGGGCTTGTCTGCTCCCGGCATCCGCTTACAGACAAGCTGT
GAC
Features (pLannotate 1.2.2; 13 found; start..end, strand, type, name):
    233..1808    +  gene           hphMX6: yeast selectable marker conferring hygromycin resistance
   1611..1808    +  terminator     TEF terminator: Ashbya gossypii TEF terminator
   2283..2354    +  promoter       AmpR promoter: bla
   2355..3215    +  CDS            AmpR: β-lactamase; bla; confers resistance to ampicillin, carbenicillin, and related antibiotics
   3427..4015    +  rep_origin     ori: high-copy-number ColE1/pMB1/pBR322/pUC origin of replication
   4108..4584    +  promoter       GAP promoter: promoter for Pichia pastoris glyceraldehyde-3-phosphate dehydrogenase
   4606..4648    +  CDS            lacI (fragment): lac repressor; lacI; The lac repressor binds to the lac operator to inhibit transcription in E. coli. This inhibition can be relieved by adding lactose or isopropyl-β-D-thiogalactopyranoside (IPTG).
   4661..4682    +  protein_bind   CAP binding site: CAP binding activates transcription in the presence of cAMP. E. coli catabolite activator protein
   4697..4727    +  promoter       lac promoter: promoter for the E. coli lac operon
   4735..4751    +  protein_bind   lac operator: The lac repressor binds to the lac operator to inhibit transcription in E. coli. This inhibition can be relieved by adding lactose or isopropyl-β-D-thiogalactopyranoside (IPTG). lac repressor encoded by lacI
   4788..4844    -  misc_feature   MCS: pUC18/19 multiple cloning site
   4841..4998    +  CDS            lacZα (fragment): LacZα fragment of β-galactosidase; lacZ fragment
   5004..5103    -  misc_feature   bom (fragment): basis of mobility region from pBR322
