[The description below was written by a language model from this plasmid's Addgene catalogue record and pLannotate feature annotations shown in this document.]
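Description:
pPAP001 is an empty Level 1 acceptor plasmid for episomal protein expression in the methylotrophic yeast Pichia pastoris, built on a self-made backbone as part of a modular cloning system for yeast secretion and enzyme production. In E. coli it is maintained through a high-copy ColE1/pUC-type origin and selected with ampicillin via the bla (β-lactamase) gene and its native promoter. A fragment of the pBR322 bom region is also annotated. For selection in yeast it carries the hphMX6 cassette, which confers hygromycin resistance and ends in the Ashbya gossypii TEF terminator.

The expression position is defined by the P. pastoris GAP (glyceraldehyde-3-phosphate dehydrogenase) promoter, a constitutive promoter commonly used in this host. Immediately downstream sits a lacZα dropout cassette made up of a CAP binding site, lac promoter, lac operator, a pUC18/19-type multiple cloning site and a lacZα fragment, along with a short lacI remnant. In modular assembly vectors of this kind, the lacZα cassette is replaced by the incoming parts, so that correct assemblies can be identified by blue/white screening in E. coli; this matches lacZ being listed as a selectable marker. The inserted coding sequence would then lie under GAP promoter control.

The record lists no insert, consistent with an empty backbone. The feature table annotates neither a yeast autonomous replication element, which episomal maintenance would require, nor a transcription terminator downstream of the cloning site. Several stretches of the 5.2 kb sequence are unannotated, so such elements may be present but not recognised. The type IIS restriction sites used for assembly are likewise not stated.
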