Addgene plasmid #153488: pPAP001
Purpose: (Empty Backbone) Level 1 episomal expression plasmid for P. pastoris
Depositing lab: Sylvestre Marillonnet. Depositing organization: Leibniz Institute of Plant Biochemistry (IPB). Publication: A modular two yeast species secretion system for the production and preparative application of unspecific peroxygenases. Pullmann P, Knorrscheidt A, Munch J, Palme PR, Hoehenwarter W, Marillonnet S, Alcalde M, Westermann B, Weissenborn MJ. Commun Biol. 2021 May 12;4(1):562. doi: 10.1038/s42003-021-02076-3. PubMed 33980981.
Backbone
  Vector backbone: self made
  Vector type: Yeast Expression
  Selectable markers: Hygromycin ; lacZ
Growth in bacteria
  Bacterial resistance: Ampicillin, 100 μg/mL
  Growth temperature: 37°C
  Growth strain: DH5alpha
  Copy number: High Copy
Gene/Insert
  Gene/Insert name: None
Terms and licenses: Academic/Nonprofit Terms; Industry Terms: Not Available to Industry
Depositor comments: Please visit https://www.biorxiv.org/content/10.1101/2020.07.22.216432v1 for bioRxiv preprint.
How to cite: pPAP001 was a gift from Sylvestre Marillonnet (Addgene plasmid # 153488 ; http://n2t.net/addgene:153488 ; RRID:Addgene_153488)
